Addgene plasmid #43188: I-TGAC
Depositing lab: Chad Cowan & Kiran Musunuru. Depositing organization: Harvard University. Publication: A TALEN Genome-Editing System for Generating Human Stem Cell-Based Disease Models. Ding Q, Lee YK, Schaefer EA, Peters DT, Veres A, Kim K, Kuperwasser N, Motola DL, Meissner TB, Hendriks WT, Trevisan M, Gupta RM, Moisan A, Banks E, Friesen M, Schinzel RT, Xia F, Tang A, Xia Y, Figueroa E, Wann A, Ahfeldt T, Daheron L, Zhang F, Rubin LL, Peng LF, Chung RT, Musunuru K, Cowan CA. Cell Stem Cell. 2012 Dec 12. pii: S1934-5909(12)00645-5. doi: 10.1016/j.stem.2012.11.011. PubMed 23246482.
Backbone
  Vector backbone: pCRII-TOPO
  Backbone manufacturer: Invitrogen
  Backbone size w/o insert (bp): 3973
  Vector type: Bacterial Cloning
Growth in bacteria
  Bacterial resistance: Ampicillin and Kanamycin, 100 & 50 μg/mL
  Growth temperature: 37°C
  Growth strain: Top10
  Copy number: High Copy
Gene/Insert
  Gene/Insert name: I-TGAC
  Species: Synthetic
  Insert size (bp): 424
  Cloning method: TOPO Cloning
  Sequencing primers: 5′ T7; 3′ M13-rev
Terms and licenses: Academic/Nonprofit Terms; Industry Terms: Not Available to Industry
How to cite: I-TGAC was a gift from Chad Cowan & Kiran Musunuru (Addgene plasmid # 43188 ; http://n2t.net/addgene:43188 ; RRID:Addgene_43188)
