[The description below was written by a language model from this plasmid's Addgene catalogue record.]
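Description:
I-TGAC is a bacterial cloning plasmid built on the commercial pCRII-TOPO backbone (about 4 kb without insert), carrying a 424 bp synthetic insert introduced by TOPO cloning. It is a high-copy plasmid maintained in E. coli, and the record lists both ampicillin and kanamycin resistance, consistent with the dual markers of this backbone. No feature table is provided, so the origin of replication and other backbone elements are not itemised. The listed sequencing primers (T7 on the 5′ side, M13 reverse on the 3′ side) indicate that the insert sits in the standard multiple cloning region flanked by these priming sites. The vector is designated for cloning only, and no eukaryotic promoter, tag or reporter is recorded.

The record gives no description of the insert beyond its name, synthetic origin and size. The associated publication describes a TALEN genome-editing system for generating human stem cell-based disease models. In that context the name plausibly denotes a pre-assembled module of TALE repeats recognising the four-base sequence T-G-A-C. The size is roughly what four TALE repeats of about 100 bp each would occupy, and the "I" prefix would then mark a position or set within an ordered assembly scheme. This reading is an inference from the name, size and publication rather than something stated in the record. On that basis, the plasmid most likely serves as a library component from which the repeat block is taken and joined with other modules to build a full-length TALE DNA-binding array in a separate TALEN expression vector, rather than being used directly in cells.
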