>Addgene plasmid #43188 | I-TGAC | depositor partial sequence | sequence record 58453 | I-TGAC sequence 424 bps
CGTCTCCTGACCCCAGAGCAGGTCGTGGCCATTGCCTCGAATGGAGGGGGCAAACAGGCGTTGGAAACCG
TACAACGATTGCTGCCGGTGCTGTGCCAAGCGCACGGACTCACCCCAGAGCAGGTCGTGGCAATCGCGAG
CAATAACGGCGGAAAACAGGCTTTGGAAACGGTGCAGAGGCTCCTTCCAGTGCTGTGCCAAGCGCACGGC
CTCACCCCAGAGCAGGTCGTGGCAATCGCCTCCAACATTGGCGGGAAACAGGCACTCGAGACTGTCCAGC
GCCTGCTTCCCGTGCTGTGCCAAGCGCACGGATTAACCCCAGAGCAGGTCGTGGCGATCGCAAGCCACGA
CGGAGGAAAGCAAGCCTTGGAAACAGTACAGAGGCTGTTGCCTGTGCTGTGCCAAGCGCACGGCTTAAGA
GACG
