>Addgene plasmid #43188 | I-TGAC | addgene partial sequence | sequence record 61941 | M13-F20 5'-TGTAAAACGACGGCCAGT-3'
GCGATTGGGCCCTCTGATGCATGCTCGAGCGGCCGCCAGTGTGATGGATATCTGCAGAATTCGCCCTTAT
ATAGATGCCGTCCTAGCGCGTCTCCTGACCCCAGAGCAGGTCGTGGCCATTGCCTCGAATGGAGGGGGCA
AACAGGCGTTGGAAACCGTACAACGATTGCTGCCGGTGCTGTGCCAAGCGCACGGACTCACCCCAGAGCA
GGTCGTGGCAATCGCGAGCAATAACGGCGGAAAACAGGCTTTGGAAACGGTGCAGAGGCTCCTTCCAGTG
CTGTGCCAAGCGCACGGCCTCACCCCAGAGCAGGTCGTGGCAATCGCCTCCAACATTGGCGGGAAACAGG
CACTCGAGACTGTCCAGCGCCTGCTTCCCGTGCTGTGCCAAGCGCACGGATTAACCCCAGAGCAGGTCGT
GGCGATCGCAAGCCACGACGGAGGAAAGCAAGCCTTGGAAACAGTACAGAGGCTGTTGCCTGTGCTGTGC
CAAGCGCACGGCTTAAGAGACGTGGGCACAGGAAAGATACTTAAGGGCGAATTCCAGCACACTGGCGGCC
GTTACTAGTGGATCCGAGCTCGGTACCAAGCTTGATGCATAGCTTGAGTATTCTATAGTGTCACCTAAAT
AGCTTGGCGTAATCATGGTCATAGCTGTTTCCTGTGTGAAATTGTTATCCGCTCACAATTCCACACAACA
TACGAGCCGGAAGCATAAAGTGTAAAGCCTGGGGTGCCTAATGAGTGAGCTAACTCACATTAATTGCGTT
GCGCTCACTGCCCGCTTTCCAGTCGGGAAACCTGTCGTGCCAGCTGCATTAATGAATCGGCCAACGCGCG
GGGAGAGGCGGTTTGCGTATTGGGCGCTCTTCCGCTTCCTCGCTCACTGACTCGCTGCGCTCGGTCGTTC
GGCTGCGGCGAGCGGTATCAGCTCACTCAAAGGCGGTAATACGGTTATCCA
